Addgene plasmid #224437: kiCAP-AAV-MyoAAV1A
Purpose: Rep/Cap plasmid for the production of MyoAAV 1A, a muscle-tropic AAV capsid in mice.
Depositing lab: Pardis Sabeti. Depositing organization: Broad Institute. Publication: Directed evolution of a family of AAV capsid variants enabling potent muscle-directed gene delivery across species. Tabebordbar M, Lagerborg KA, Stanton A, King EM, Ye S, Tellez L, Krunnfusz A, Tavakoli S, Widrick JJ, Messemer KA, Troiano EC, Moghadaszadeh B, Peacker BL, Leacock KA, Horwitz N, Beggs AH, Wagers AJ, Sabeti PC. Cell. 2021 Sep 16;184(19):4919-4938.e22. doi: 10.1016/j.cell.2021.08.028. Epub 2021 Sep 9. PubMed 34506722.
Backbone
  Vector backbone: pUC57-Kan
  Vector type: AAV
Growth in bacteria
  Bacterial resistance: Kanamycin, 50 μg/mL
  Growth temperature: 30°C
  Growth strain: NEB Stable
  Copy number: High Copy
Gene/Insert
  Gene/Insert name: AAV9 VP1 modified with 7mer insertion between amino acids 588 and 589 (alt name: MyoAAV 1A)
  Species: Synthetic
  Insert size (bp): 2232
  Mutation: RGDLTTP insert between amino acids 588 and 589 of AAV9 VP1
  Promoter: p41
  Cloning method: Gibson Cloning
Terms and licenses: Academic/Nonprofit Terms; Industry Terms: Not Available to Industry
Depositor comments: Insert was cloned via BsiWI (5') and AgeI (3', preserved in cloning) sites
How to cite: kiCAP-AAV-MyoAAV1A was a gift from Pardis Sabeti (Addgene plasmid # 224437 ; http://n2t.net/addgene:224437 ; RRID:Addgene_224437)
