[The description below was written by a language model from this plasmid's Addgene catalogue record and pLannotate feature annotations shown in this document.]
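Description:
kiCAP-AAV-MyoAAV1A is a Rep/Cap packaging plasmid used to produce recombinant AAV carrying the MyoAAV 1A capsid, an engineered variant described as muscle-tropic in mice. It is built on a pUC57-Kan backbone and is maintained in E. coli at high copy through a ColE1/pUC-type origin with kanamycin selection (KanR driven by the bla promoter). The backbone also carries an f1 origin, lac promoter/operator and lacZα remnants, and T7, T3 and SP6 phage promoters. No ITRs are annotated, as expected for a helper plasmid that supplies functions in trans rather than a packaged genome.

The catalogued insert is a synthetic AAV9 VP1 capsid gene (about 2.2 kb) bearing a seven-residue RGD-containing peptide inserted between amino acids 588 and 589, a surface-exposed position in the capsid. The automated annotation labels this reading frame by homology to the AAV2 capsid protein, but the record identifies it as AAV9-derived. Cap expression is listed as driven by the p41 promoter; this is not annotated separately but would lie within the partial Rep52 segment immediately upstream of VP1.

The feature table also shows a full-length AAV2 Rep78 reading frame. This is followed by a reverse tetracycline transactivator (rtTA3-like fragment with VP16-derived activation repeats), a bGH polyadenylation signal, and an array of tet operator repeats just upstream of the Rep fragment and cap gene. This arrangement suggests a tetracycline-responsive element acting on capsid expression, but the record does not explain its role. The plasmid is typically co-transfected with an adenoviral helper plasmid and an ITR-flanked transgene plasmid to make muscle-directed vectors.
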