Features (pLannotate 1.2.2; 29 found; start..end, strand, type, name):
    187..2049    +  CDS            Rep78: REP78_AAV2S - Experimental evidence at protein level: Swiss-Prot protein existence level 1. Plays an essential role in the initiation of viral DNA synthesis. Binds specifically to an inverted terminal repeat element (ITR) on the 3' and 5' ends of the viral DNA, where it cleaves a site specifically to generate a priming site for initiation of the synthesis of a complementary strand. Plays also a role as transcriptional regulator, DNA helicase and as key factors in site-specific integration of the viral genome. Regulates host PKA activity by interacting with host PRKX as a mechanism of interferi
   2152..2828    +  CDS            rtTA3 (fragment): reverse tetracycline transactivator 3 activates expression from Tet-responsive promoters in the presence of doxycycline
   2758..2868    +  CDS            VP48: 3 tandem repeats of the minimal activation domain of herpes simplex virus VP16 (Cheng et al., 2013)
   2907..2925    -  promoter       SP6 promoter: promoter for bacteriophage SP6 RNA polymerase
   2951..3175    +  polyA_signal   bGH poly(A) signal: bovine growth hormone polyadenylation signal
   3179..3200    +  promoter       SV40 promoter (fragment): SV40 enhancer and early promoter
   3236..3256    +  promoter       tight TRE promoter (fragment): Tet-responsive promoter PTight, consisting of seven tet operator sequences followed by the minimal CMV promoter
   3273..3293    +  promoter       tight TRE promoter (fragment): Tet-responsive promoter PTight, consisting of seven tet operator sequences followed by the minimal CMV promoter
   3310..3330    +  promoter       tight TRE promoter (fragment): Tet-responsive promoter PTight, consisting of seven tet operator sequences followed by the minimal CMV promoter
   3347..3367    +  promoter       tight TRE promoter (fragment): Tet-responsive promoter PTight, consisting of seven tet operator sequences followed by the minimal CMV promoter
   3384..3404    +  promoter       tight TRE promoter (fragment): Tet-responsive promoter PTight, consisting of seven tet operator sequences followed by the minimal CMV promoter
   3421..3441    +  promoter       tight TRE promoter (fragment): Tet-responsive promoter PTight, consisting of seven tet operator sequences followed by the minimal CMV promoter
   3458..3478    +  promoter       tight TRE promoter (fragment): Tet-responsive promoter PTight, consisting of seven tet operator sequences followed by the minimal CMV promoter
   3495..3515    +  promoter       tight TRE promoter (fragment): Tet-responsive promoter PTight, consisting of seven tet operator sequences followed by the minimal CMV promoter
   3521..4138    +  CDS            Rep52 (fragment): REP52_AAV2S - Experimental evidence at protein level: Swiss-Prot protein existence level 1. Plays a critical role during packaging of viral DNA into empty capsids, where they are thought to be part of the packaging motor complex. The single stranded genomic DNA is packaged in a 3' to 5' direction and requires the association between viral DNA and Rep40. Regulates host PKA activity by interacting with host PRKX as a mechanism to interfere with helper virus propagation and to promote its own replication. From Adeno-associated virus 2 (isolate Srivastava/1982) (AAV-2).
   4158..6386    +  CDS            VP1: CAPSD_AAV2S - Experimental evidence at protein level: Swiss-Prot protein existence level 1. Capsid protein self-assembles to form an icosahedral capsid with a T=1 symmetry, about 22 nm in diameter, and consisting of 60 copies of three size variants of the capsid protein VP1, VP2 and VP3 which differ in their N-terminus. The capsid encapsulates the genomic ssDNA. Binds to host cell heparan sulfate and uses host ITGA5-ITGB1 as coreceptor on the cell surface to provide virion attachment to target cell. This attachment induces virion internalization predominantly through clathrin-dependent endocyt
   6542..6570    -  misc_feature   MCS (fragment): pBluescript multiple cloning site
   6583..6601    -  promoter       T3 promoter: promoter for bacteriophage T3 RNA polymerase
   6646..6662    -  protein_bind   lac operator: The lac repressor binds to the lac operator to inhibit transcription in E. coli. This inhibition can be relieved by adding lactose or isopropyl-β-D-thiogalactopyranoside (IPTG). lac repressor encoded by lacI
   6670..6700    -  promoter       lac promoter: promoter for the E. coli lac operon
   6715..6736    -  protein_bind   CAP binding site: CAP binding activates transcription in the presence of cAMP. E. coli catabolite activator protein
   6749..6841    -  CDS            lacI (fragment): lac repressor; lacI; The lac repressor binds to the lac operator to inhibit transcription in E. coli. This inhibition can be relieved by adding lactose or isopropyl-β-D-thiogalactopyranoside (IPTG).
   7024..7612    -  rep_origin     ori: high-copy-number ColE1/pMB1/pBR322/pUC origin of replication
   7783..8592    -  CDS            KanR: aminoglycoside phosphotransferase; aph(3')-Ia; confers resistance to kanamycin in bacteria or G418 (Geneticin®) in eukaryotes
   8593..8697    -  promoter       AmpR promoter: bla
   8750..9178    -  rep_origin     f1 ori (sequence partly withheld): f1 bacteriophage origin of replication; arrow indicates direction of (+) strand synthesis
   9183..9338    -  CDS            lacZα (fragment): LacZα fragment of β-galactosidase; lacZ fragment
   9346..9364    +  promoter       T7 promoter: promoter for bacteriophage T7 RNA polymerase
   9373..9392    -  misc_feature   MCS (fragment): pBluescript multiple cloning site
>Addgene plasmid #224437 | kiCAP-AAV-MyoAAV1A | addgene full sequence | sequence record 446668 | Addgene NGS Result
TCGACACGCGTGGAGGGGTGGAGTCGTGACGTGAATTACGTCATAGGGTTAGGGAGGTCCTGTATTAGAG
GTCACGTGAGTGTTTTGCGACATTTTGCGACACCATGTGGTCACGCTGGGTATTTAAGCCCGAGTGAGCA
CGCAGGGTCTCCATTTTGAAGCGGGAGGTTTGAACGCGCAGCCGCCATGCCGGGGTTTTACGAGATTGTG
ATTAAGGTCCCCAGCGACCTTGACGAGCATCTGCCCGGCATTTCTGACAGCTTTGTGAACTGGGTGGCCG
AGAAGGAATGGGAGTTGCCGCCAGATTCTGACATGGATCTGAATCTGATTGAGCAGGCACCCCTGACCGT
GGCCGAGAAGCTGCAGCGCGACTTTCTGACGGAATGGCGCCGTGTGAGTAAGGCCCCGGAGGCTCTTTTC
TTTGTGCAATTTGAGAAGGGAGAGAGCTACTTCCACATGCACGTGCTCGTGGAAACCACCGGGGTGAAAT
CCATGGTTTTGGGACGTTTCCTGAGTCAGATTCGCGAAAAACTGATTCAGAGAATTTACCGCGGGATCGA
GCCGACTTTGCCAAACTGGTTCGCGGTCACAAAGACCAGAAATGGCGCCGGAGGCGGGAACAAGGTGGTG
GATGAGTGCTACATCCCCAATTACTTGCTCCCCAAAACCCAGCCTGAGCTCCAGTGGGCGTGGACTAATA
TGGAACAGTATTTAAGCGCCTGTTTGAATCTCACGGAGCGTAAACGGTTGGTGGCGCAGCATCTGACGCA
CGTGTCGCAGACGCAGGAGCAGAACAAAGAGAATCAGAATCCCAATTCTGATGCGCCGGTGATCAGATCA
AAAACTTCAGCCAGGTACATGGAGCTGGTCGGGTGGCTCGTGGACAAGGGGATTACCTCGGAGAAGCAGT
GGATCCAGGAGGACCAGGCCTCATACATCTCCTTCAATGCGGCCTCCAACTCGCGGTCCCAAATCAAGGC
TGCCTTGGACAATGCGGGAAAGATTATGAGCCTGACTAAAACCGCCCCCGACTACCTGGTGGGCCAGCAG
CCCGTGGAGGACATTTCCAGCAATCGGATTTATAAAATTTTGGAACTAAACGGGTACGATCCCCAATATG
CGGCTTCCGTCTTTCTGGGATGGGCCACGAAAAAGTTCGGCAAGAGGAACACCATCTGGCTGTTTGGGCC
TGCAACTACCGGGAAGACCAACATCGCGGAGGCCATAGCCCACACTGTGCCCTTCTACGGGTGCGTAAAC
TGGACCAATGAGAACTTTCCCTTCAACGACTGTGTCGACAAGATGGTGATCTGGTGGGAGGAGGGGAAGA
TGACCGCCAAGGTCGTGGAGTCGGCCAAAGCCATTCTCGGAGGAAGCAAGGTGCGCGTGGACCAGAAATG
CAAGTCCTCGGCCCAGATAGACCCGACTCCCGTGATCGTCACCTCCAACACCAACATGTGCGCCGTGATT
GACGGGAACTCAACGACCTTCGAACACCAGCAGCCGTTGCAAGACCGGATGTTCAAATTTGAACTCACCC
GCCGTCTGGATCATGACTTTGGGAAGGTCACCAAGCAGGAAGTCAAAGACTTTTTCCGGTGGGCAAAGGA
TCACGTGGTTGAGGTGGAGCATGAATTCTACGTCAAAAAGGGTGGAGCCAAGAAAAGACCCGCCCCCAGT
GACGCAGATATAAGTGAGCCCAAACGGGTGCGCGAGTCAGTTGCGCAGCCATCGACGTCAGACGCGGAAG
CTTCGATCAACTACGCGGACAGGTACCAAAACAAATGTTCTCGTCACGTGGGCATGAATCTGATGCTGTT
TCCCTGCAGACAATGCGAGAGACTGAATCAGAATTCAAATATCTGCTTCACTCACGGTGTCAAAGACTGT
TTAGAGTGCTTTCCCGTGTCAGAATCTCAACCCGTTTCTGTCGTCAAAAAGGCGTATCAGAAACTGTGCT
ACATTCATCACATCATGGGAAAGGTGCCAGACGCTTGCACTGCTTGCGACCTGGTCAATGTGGACTTGGA
TGACTGTGTTTCTGAACAATAAATGACTTAAACCAGGTATTGCTGCCGATGGTTATCTTCCAGATTGGCT
CGAGGACAACCTTAGTGAACTAGTGCCACCATGAGTCGGCTGGATAAATCTAAAGTCATAAACGGCGCTC
TGGAATTACTCAATGAAGTCGGTATCGAAGGCCTGACGACAAGGAAACTCGCTCAAAAGCTGGGAGTTGA
GCAGCCTACCCTGTACTGGCACGTGAAGAACAAGCGGGCCCTGCTCGATGCCCTGGCCATCGAGATGCTG
GACAGGCATCATACCCACTTCTGCCCCCTGGAAGGCGAGTCATGGCAAGACTTTCTGCGGAACAACGCCA
AGTCATTCCGCTGTGCTCTCCTCTCACATCGCGACGGGGCTAAAGTGCATCTCGGCACCCGCCCAACAGA
GAAACAGTACGAAACCCTGGAAAATCAGCTCGCGTTCCTGTGTCAGCAAGGCTTCTCCCTGGAGAACGCA
CTGTACGCTCTGTCCGCCGTGGGCCACTTTACACTGGGCTGCGTATTGGAGGAACAGGAGCATCAAGTAG
CAAAAGAGGAAAGAGAGACACCTACCACCGATTCTATGCCCCCACTTCTGAGACAAGCAATTGAGCTGTT
CGACCGGCAGGGAGCCGAACCTGCCTTCCTTTTCGGCCTGGAACTAATCATATGTGGCCTGGAGAAACAG
CTAAAGTGCGAAAGCGGCGGGCCGGCCGACGCCCTTGACGATTTTGACTTAGACATGCTCCCAGCCGATG
CCCTTGACGACTTTGACCTTGATATGCTGCCTGCTGACGCTCTTGACGATTTTGACCTTGACATGCTCCC
CGGGTAAATGCATGAATTCGATCTAGAGGGCCCTATTCTATAGTGTCACCTAAATGCTAGAGCTCGCTGA
TCAGCCTCGACTGTGCCTTCTAGTTGCCAGCCATCTGTTGTTTGCCCCTCCCCCGTGCCTTCCTTGACCC
TGGAAGGTGCCACTCCCACTGTCCTTTCCTAATAAAATGAGGAAATTGCATCGCATTGTCTGAGTAGGTG
TCATTCTATTCTGGGGGGTGGGGTGGGGCAGGACAGCAAGGGGGAGGATTGGGAAGACAATAGCAGGCAT
GCTGGGGATGCGGTGGGCTCTATGGCTTCTGAGGCGGAAAGAACCAGCTGGGGCTCGAATCAAGCTATCA
AGTGCCACCTGACGTCTCCCTATCAGTGATAGAGAAGTCGACACGTCTCGAGCTCCCTATCAGTGATAGA
GAAGGTACGTCTAGAACGTCTCCCTATCAGTGATAGAGAAGTCGACACGTCTCGAGCTCCCTATCAGTGA
TAGAGAAGGTACGTCTAGAACGTCTCCCTATCAGTGATAGAGAAGTCGACACGTCTCGAGCTCCCTATCA
GTGATAGAGAAGGTACGTCTAGAACGTCTCCCTATCAGTGATAGAGAAGTCGACACGTCTCGAGCTCCCT
ATCAGTGATAGAGAAGGTACCCCCTATATAAGCAGAGAGATCTGTTCAAATTTGAACTGACTAAGCGGCT
CCCGCCAGATTTTGGCAAGATTACTAAGCAGGAAGTCAAGGACTTTTTTGCTTGGGCAAAGGTCAATCAG
GTGCCGGTGACTCACGAGTTTAAAGTTCCCAGGGAATTGGCGGGAACTAAAGGGGCGGAGAAATCTCTAA
AACGCCCACTGGGTGACGTCACCAATACTAGCTATAAAAGTCTGGAGAAGCGGGCCAGGCTCTCATTTGT
TCCCGAGACGCCTCGCAGTTCAGACGTGACTGTTGATCCCGCTCCTCTGCGACCGCTAGCTTCGATCAAC
TACGCGGACAGGTACCAAAACAAATGTTCTCGTCACGTGGGCATGAATCTGATGCTGTTTCCCTGCAGAC
AATGCGAGAGACTGAATCAGAATTCAAATATCTGCTTCACTCACGGTGTCAAAGACTGTTTAGAGTGCTT
TCCCGTGTCAGAATCTCAACCCGTTTCTGTCGTCAAAAAGGCGTATCAGAAACTGTGCTACATTCATCAC
ATCATGGGAAAGGTGCCAGACGCTTGCACTGCTTGCGACCTGGTCAATGTGGACTTGGATGACTGTGTTT
CTGAACAATAAATGACTTAAACCAGGTATGGCTGCCGATGGTTATCTTCCAGATTGGCTCGAGGACAACC
TTAGTGAAGGAATTCGCGAGTGGTGGGCTTTGAAACCTGGAGCCCCTCAACCCAAGGCAAATCAACAACA
TCAAGACAACGCTCGAGGTCTTGTGCTTCCGGGTTACAAATACCTTGGACCCGGCAACGGACTCGACAAG
GGGGAGCCGGTCAACGCAGCAGACGCGGCGGCCCTCGAGCACGACAAGGCCTACGACCAGCAGCTCAAGG
CCGGAGACAACCCGTACCTCAAGTACAACCACGCCGACGCCGAGTTCCAGGAGCGGCTCAAAGAAGATAC
GTCTTTTGGGGGCAACCTCGGGCGAGCAGTCTTCCAGGCCAAAAAGAGGCTTCTTGAACCTCTTGGTCTG
GTTGAGGAAGCGGCTAAGACGGCTCCTGGAAAGAAGAGGCCTGTAGAGCAGTCTCCTCAGGAACCGGACT
CCTCCGCGGGTATTGGCAAATCGGGTGCACAGCCCGCTAAAAAGAGACTCAATTTCGGTCAGACTGGCGA
CACAGAGTCAGTCCCAGACCCTCAACCAATCGGAGAACCTCCCGCAGCCCCCTCAGGTGTGGGATCTCTT
ACAATGGCTTCAGGTGGTGGCGCACCAGTGGCAGACAATAACGAAGGTGCCGATGGAGTGGGTAGTTCCT
CGGGAAATTGGCATTGCGATTCCCAATGGCTGGGGGACAGAGTCATCACCACCAGCACCCGAACCTGGGC
CCTGCCCACCTACAACAATCACCTCTACAAGCAAATCTCCAACAGCACATCTGGAGGATCTTCAAATGAC
AACGCCTACTTCGGCTACAGCACCCCCTGGGGGTATTTTGACTTCAACAGATTCCACTGCCACTTCTCAC
CACGTGACTGGCAGCGACTCATCAACAACAACTGGGGATTCCGGCCTAAGCGACTCAACTTCAAGCTCTT
CAACATTCAGGTCAAAGAGGTTACGGACAACAATGGAGTCAAGACCATCGCCAATAACCTTACCAGCACG
GTCCAGGTCTTCACGGACTCAGACTATCAGCTCCCGTACGTGCTCGGGTCGGCTCACGAGGGCTGCCTCC
CGCCGTTCCCAGCGGACGTTTTCATGATTCCTCAGTACGGGTATCTGACGCTTAATGATGGAAGCCAGGC
CGTGGGTCGTTCGTCCTTTTACTGCCTGGAATATTTCCCGTCGCAAATGCTAAGAACGGGTAACAACTTC
CAGTTCAGCTACGAGTTTGAGAACGTACCTTTCCATAGCAGCTACGCTCACAGCCAAAGCCTGGACCGAC
TAATGAATCCACTCATCGACCAATACTTGTACTATCTCTCAAAGACTATTAACGGTTCTGGACAGAATCA
ACAAACGCTAAAATTCAGTGTGGCCGGACCCAGCAACATGGCTGTCCAGGGAAGAAACTACATACCTGGA
CCCAGCTACCGACAACAACGTGTCTCAACCACTGTGACTCAAAACAACAACAGCGAATTTGCTTGGCCTG
GAGCTTCTTCTTGGGCTCTCAATGGACGTAATAGCTTGATGAATCCTGGACCTGCTATGGCCAGCCACAA
AGAAGGAGAGGACCGTTTCTTTCCTTTGTCTGGATCTTTAATTTTTGGCAAACAAGGAACTGGAAGAGAC
AACGTGGATGCGGACAAAGTCATGATAACCAACGAAGAAGAAATTAAAACTACTAACCCGGTAGCAACGG
AGTCCTATGGACAAGTGGCCACAAACCACCAGAGTGCCCAAAGAGGAGACTTGACAACCCCAGCACAGGC
GCAGACCGGCTGGGTTCAAAACCAAGGAATACTTCCGGGTATGGTTTGGCAGGACAGAGATGTGTACCTG
CAAGGACCCATTTGGGCCAAAATTCCTCACACGGACGGCAACTTTCACCCTTCTCCGCTGATGGGAGGGT
TTGGAATGAAGCACCCGCCTCCTCAGATCCTCATCAAAAACACACCTGTACCTGCGGATCCTCCAACGGC
CTTCAACAAGGACAAGCTGAACTCTTTCATCACCCAGTATTCTACTGGCCAAGTCAGCGTGGAGATCGAG
TGGGAGCTGCAGAAGGAAAACAGCAAGCGCTGGAACCCGGAGATCCAGTACACTTCCAACTATTACAAGT
CTAATAATGTTGAATTTGCTGTTAATACTGAAGGTGTATATAGTGAACCCCGCCCCATTGGCACCAGATA
CCTGACTCGTAATCTGTAATTGCTTGTTAATCAATAAACCGTTTAATTCGTTTCAGTTGAACTTTGGTCT
CTGCGTATTTCTTTCTTATCTAGTTTCCATGGCTACGTAGATAAGTAGCATGGCGGGTTAATCATTAACT
ACAGATATCCATCACACTGGCGGCCGCTCGACTAGAGCGGCCGCCACCGCGGTGGAGCTCCAGCTTTTGT
TCCCTTTAGTGAGGGTTAATTGCGCGCTTGGCGTAATCATGGTCATAGCTGTTTCCTGTGTGAAATTGTT
ATCCGCTCACAATTCCACACAACATACGAGCCGGAAGCATAAAGTGTAAAGCCTGGGGTGCCTAATGAGT
GAGCTAACTCACATTAATTGCGTTGCGCTCACTGCCCGCTTTCCAGTCGGGAAACCTGTCGTGCCAGCTG
CATTAATGAATCGGCCAACGCGCGGGGAGAGGCGGTTTGCGTATTGGGCGCTCTTCCGCTTCCTCGCTCA
CTGACTCGCTGCGCTCGGTCGTTCGGCTGCGGCGAGCGGTATCAGCTCACTCAAAGGCGGTAATACGGTT
ATCCACAGAATCAGGGGATAACGCAGGAAAGAACATGTGAGCAAAAGGCCAGCAAAAGGCCAGGAACCGT
AAAAAGGCCGCGTTGCTGGCGTTTTTCCATAGGCTCCGCCCCCCTGACGAGCATCACAAAAATCGACGCT
CAAGTCAGAGGTGGCGAAACCCGACAGGACTATAAAGATACCAGGCGTTTCCCCCTGGAAGCTCCCTCGT
GCGCTCTCCTGTTCCGACCCTGCCGCTTACCGGATACCTGTCCGCCTTTCTCCCTTCGGGAAGCGTGGCG
CTTTCTCATAGCTCACGCTGTAGGTATCTCAGTTCGGTGTAGGTCGTTCGCTCCAAGCTGGGCTGTGTGC
ACGAACCCCCCGTTCAGCCCGACCGCTGCGCCTTATCCGGTAACTATCGTCTTGAGTCCAACCCGGTAAG
ACACGACTTATCGCCACTGGCAGCAGCCACTGGTAACAGGATTAGCAGAGCGAGGTATGTAGGCGGTGCT
ACAGAGTTCTTGAAGTGGTGGCCTAACTACGGCTACACTAGAAGAACAGTATTTGGTATCTGCGCTCTGC
TGAAGCCAGTTACCTTCGGAAAAAGAGTTGGTAGCTCTTGATCCGGCAAACAAACCACCGCTGGTAGCGG
TGGTTTTTTTGTTTGCAAGCAGCAGATTACGCGCAGAAAAAAAGGATCTCAAGAAGATCCTTTGATCTTT
TCTACGGGGTCTGACGCTCAGTGGAACGAAAACTCACGTTAAGGGATTTTGGTCATGAGATTATCAAAAA
GGATCTTCACCTAGATCCTTTTAAATTAAAAATGAAGTTTTAAATCAATCTAAAGTATATATGAGTAAAC
TTGGTCTGACAGTTAGAAAAACTCATCGAGCATCAAATGAAACTGCAATTTATTCATATCAGGATTATCA
ATACCATATTTTTGAAAAAGCCGTTTCTGTAATGAAGGAGAAAACTCACCGAGGCAGTTCCATAGGATGG
CAAGATCCTGGTATCGGTCTGCGATTCCGACTCGTCCAACATCAATACAACCTATTAATTTCCCCTCGTC
AAAAATAAGGTTATCAAGTGAGAAATCACCATGAGTGACGACTGAATCCGGTGAGAATGGCAAAAGTTTA
TGCATTTCTTTCCAGACTTGTTCAACAGGCCAGCCATTACGCTCGTCATCAAAATCACTCGCATCAACCA
AACCGTTATTCATTCGTGATTGCGCCTGAGCGAGACGAAATACGCGATCGCTGTTAAAAGGACAATTACA
AACAGGAATCGAATGCAACCGGCGCAGGAACACTGCCAGCGCATCAACAATATTTTCACCTGAATCAGGA
TATTCTTCTAATACCTGGAATGCTGTTTTTCCGGGGATCGCAGTGGTGAGTAACCATGCATCATCAGGAG
TACGGATAAAATGCTTGATGGTCGGAAGAGGCATAAATTCCGTCAGCCAGTTTAGTCTGACCATCTCATC
TGTAACATCATTGGCAACGCTACCTTTGCCATGTTTCAGAAACAACTCTGGCGCATCGGGCTTCCCATAC
AAGCGATAGATTGTCGCACCTGATTGCCCGACATTATCGCGAGCCCATTTATACCCATATAAATCAGCAT
CCATGTTGGAATTTAATCGCGGCCTCGACGTTTCCCGTTGAATATGGCTCATACTCTTCCTTTTTCAATA
TTATTGAAGCATTTATCAGGGTTATTGTCTCATGAGCGGATACATATTTGAATGTATTTAGAAAAATAAA
CAAATAGGGGTTCCGCGCACATTTCCCCGAAAAGTGCCACCTAAATTGTAAGCGTTAATATTTTGTTAAA
ATTCGCGTTAAATTTTTGTTAAATCAGCTCATTTTTTAACCAATAGGCCGAAATCGGCAAAATCCCTTAT
AAATCAAAAGAATAGACCGAGATAGGGT
[37 nt withheld, positions 8849-8885]
AAAGAACGTGGACTCCAACGTCAAAGG
[49 nt withheld, positions 8913-8961]
T
[91 nt withheld, positions 8963-9053]
G
[124 nt withheld, positions 9055-9178]
CCCATTCGCCATTCAGGCTGCGCAACTGTTGGGAAGGGCGATCGGTGCGGGCCTCTTCGCTATTACGCCA
GCTGGCGAAAGGGGGATGTGCTGCAAGGCGATTAAGTTGGGTAACGCCAGGGTTTTCCCAGTCACGACGT
TGTAAAACGACGGCCAGTGAGCGCGCGTAATACGACTCACTATAGGGCGAATTGGGTACCGGGCCCCCCC
TCGATCGAGG
