>Addgene plasmid #224437 | kiCAP-AAV-MyoAAV1A | depositor partial sequence | sequence record 439819 | MyoAAV 1A cap
ATGGCTGCCGATGGTTATCTTCCAGATTGGCTCGAGGACAACCTTAGTGAAGGAATTCGCGAGTGGTGGG
CTTTGAAACCTGGAGCCCCTCAACCCAAGGCAAATCAACAACATCAAGACAACGCTCGAGGTCTTGTGCT
TCCGGGTTACAAATACCTTGGACCCGGCAACGGACTCGACAAGGGGGAGCCGGTCAACGCAGCAGACGCG
GCGGCCCTCGAGCACGACAAGGCCTACGACCAGCAGCTCAAGGCCGGAGACAACCCGTACCTCAAGTACA
ACCACGCCGACGCCGAGTTCCAGGAGCGGCTCAAAGAAGATACGTCTTTTGGGGGCAACCTCGGGCGAGC
AGTCTTCCAGGCCAAAAAGAGGCTTCTTGAACCTCTTGGTCTGGTTGAGGAAGCGGCTAAGACGGCTCCT
GGAAAGAAGAGGCCTGTAGAGCAGTCTCCTCAGGAACCGGACTCCTCCGCGGGTATTGGCAAATCGGGTG
CACAGCCCGCTAAAAAGAGACTCAATTTCGGTCAGACTGGCGACACAGAGTCAGTCCCAGACCCTCAACC
AATCGGAGAACCTCCCGCAGCCCCCTCAGGTGTGGGATCTCTTACAATGGCTTCAGGTGGTGGCGCACCA
GTGGCAGACAATAACGAAGGTGCCGATGGAGTGGGTAGTTCCTCGGGAAATTGGCATTGCGATTCCCAAT
GGCTGGGGGACAGAGTCATCACCACCAGCACCCGAACCTGGGCCCTGCCCACCTACAACAATCACCTCTA
CAAGCAAATCTCCAACAGCACATCTGGAGGATCTTCAAATGACAACGCCTACTTCGGCTACAGCACCCCC
TGGGGGTATTTTGACTTCAACAGATTCCACTGCCACTTCTCACCACGTGACTGGCAGCGACTCATCAACA
ACAACTGGGGATTCCGGCCTAAGCGACTCAACTTCAAGCTCTTCAACATTCAGGTCAAAGAGGTTACGGA
CAACAATGGAGTCAAGACCATCGCCAATAACCTTACCAGCACGGTCCAGGTCTTCACGGACTCAGACTAT
CAGCTCCCGTACGTGCTCGGGTCGGCTCACGAGGGCTGCCTCCCGCCGTTCCCAGCGGACGTTTTCATGA
TTCCTCAGTACGGGTATCTGACGCTTAATGATGGAAGCCAGGCCGTGGGTCGTTCGTCCTTTTACTGCCT
GGAATATTTCCCGTCGCAAATGCTAAGAACGGGTAACAACTTCCAGTTCAGCTACGAGTTTGAGAACGTA
CCTTTCCATAGCAGCTACGCTCACAGCCAAAGCCTGGACCGACTAATGAATCCACTCATCGACCAATACT
TGTACTATCTCTCAAAGACTATTAACGGTTCTGGACAGAATCAACAAACGCTAAAATTCAGTGTGGCCGG
ACCCAGCAACATGGCTGTCCAGGGAAGAAACTACATACCTGGACCCAGCTACCGACAACAACGTGTCTCA
ACCACTGTGACTCAAAACAACAACAGCGAATTTGCTTGGCCTGGAGCTTCTTCTTGGGCTCTCAATGGAC
GTAATAGCTTGATGAATCCTGGACCTGCTATGGCCAGCCACAAAGAAGGAGAGGACCGTTTCTTTCCTTT
GTCTGGATCTTTAATTTTTGGCAAACAAGGAACTGGAAGAGACAACGTGGATGCGGACAAAGTCATGATA
ACCAACGAAGAAGAAATTAAAACTACTAACCCGGTAGCAACGGAGTCCTATGGACAAGTGGCCACAAACC
ACCAGAGTGCCCAAAGAGGAGACTTGACAACCCCAGCACAGGCGCAGACCGGCTGGGTTCAAAACCAAGG
AATACTTCCGGGTATGGTTTGGCAGGACAGAGATGTGTACCTGCAAGGACCCATTTGGGCCAAAATTCCT
CACACGGACGGCAACTTTCACCCTTCTCCGCTGATGGGAGGGTTTGGAATGAAGCACCCGCCTCCTCAGA
TCCTCATCAAAAACACACCTGTACCTGCGGATCCTCCAACGGCCTTCAACAAGGACAAGCTGAACTCTTT
CATCACCCAGTATTCTACTGGCCAAGTCAGCGTGGAGATCGAGTGGGAGCTGCAGAAGGAAAACAGCAAG
CGCTGGAACCCGGAGATCCAGTACACTTCCAACTATTACAAGTCTAATAATGTTGAATTTGCTGTTAATA
CTGAAGGTGTATATAGTGAACCCCGCCCCATTGGCACCAGATACCTGACTCGTAATCTGTAA
